Addgene plasmid #12207: pCMV6M-Pak1 P13A
Depositing lab: Jonathan Chernoff. Depositing organization: Institute for Cancer Research d/b/a the Research Institute of Fox Chase Cancer Center. Publication: The adaptor protein Nck links receptor tyrosine kinases with the serine-threonine kinase Pak1. Galisteo ML, Chernoff J, Su YC, Skolnik EY, Schlessinger J. J Biol Chem. 1996 Aug 30. 271(35):20997-1000. 10.1074/jbc.271.35.20997 PubMed 8798379.
Backbone
  Vector backbone: pCMV6
  Backbone size w/o insert (bp): 4900
  Vector type: Mammalian Expression
Growth in bacteria
  Bacterial resistance: Ampicillin, 100 μg/mL
  Growth temperature: 37°C
  Growth strain: DH5alpha
  Copy number: High Copy
Gene/Insert
  Gene/Insert name: Pak1
  Species: H. sapiens (human)
  Insert size (bp): 2000
  Mutation: P13A: disrupts first polyproline region of Pak1
  Entrez Gene: PAK1 (a.k.a. IDDMSSD, PAKalpha, alpha-PAK, p65-PAK)
  Tag / fusion protein: Myc (N terminal on insert)
  Cloning method: Restriction Enzyme; 5′ cloning site SalI (not destroyed); 3′ cloning site EcoRI (not destroyed)
  Sequencing primers: 5′ TCGTTTAGTGAACCGTCAG; 3′ GGAACTTCCAAGGCCAGGA
Terms and licenses: Academic/Nonprofit Terms; Industry Terms: Not Available to Industry
Depositor comments: Pak1 may contain a G401S mutation. Depositor states that this mutation should not affect plasmid function.
How to cite: pCMV6M-Pak1 P13A was a gift from Jonathan Chernoff (Addgene plasmid # 12207 ; http://n2t.net/addgene:12207 ; RRID:Addgene_12207)
