[The description below was written by a language model from this plasmid's Addgene catalogue record and pLannotate feature annotations shown in this document.]
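Description:
pCMV6M-Pak1 P13A is a mammalian expression plasmid built on the pCMV6 backbone that carries human PAK1, a serine/threonine kinase that acts as an effector of the Rho-family GTPases CDC42 and RAC1 in cytoskeletal dynamics, adhesion, migration and survival signalling. The coding sequence was inserted between SalI and EcoRI sites, both of which remain intact, and is fused at its N-terminus to a Myc epitope for detection or immunoprecipitation; the annotation picks this up as a short fragment matching a Myc tag just upstream of the PAK1 open reading frame. Transcription is driven by the human cytomegalovirus immediate-early enhancer and promoter, which sit immediately upstream of the tag across the origin of the circular map, and transcripts are terminated by the human growth hormone polyadenylation signal. An SV40 enhancer/early promoter element lies downstream of the poly(A) signal, but no mammalian selection marker is annotated after it.

The defining feature is the P13A substitution, which disrupts the first polyproline region of Pak1. Given the associated work on the adaptor protein Nck linking receptor tyrosine kinases to Pak1, the mutant is suited to comparison with wild-type Pak1 when testing the contribution of this proline-rich motif in transfected cells. The depositor notes that the insert may also carry a G401S change, which is not expected to affect function. In bacteria the plasmid replicates from a high-copy ColE1/pUC-type origin under ampicillin selection (AmpR), and an f1 origin allows single-stranded DNA production. Remnants of lac regulatory elements, lacZα and lacI fragments, a T7 promoter and a pUC polylinker fragment are cloning-vector leftovers. The sequenced record is about 6.6 kb, slightly less than the sum of the listed backbone and insert sizes.
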