Features (pLannotate 1.2.2; 17 found; start..end, strand, type, name):
      7..33      +  CDS            3xMyc (fragment): 3 tandem Myc epitope tags
     46..1680    +  CDS            PAK1: PAK1_HUMAN - Experimental evidence at protein level: Swiss-Prot protein existence level 1. Protein kinase involved in intracellular signaling pathways downstream of integrins and receptor-type kinases that plays an important role in cytoskeleton dynamics, in cell adhesion, migration, proliferation, apoptosis, mitosis, and in vesicle-mediated transport processes (PubMed:11896197, PubMed:30290153). Can directly phosphorylate BAD and protects cells against apoptosis. Activated by interaction with CDC42 and RAC1. Functions as GTPase effector that links the Rho-related GTPases CDC42 and RAC1 to the
   2001..2621    +  polyA_signal   hGH poly(A) signal: human growth hormone polyadenylation signal
   2650..2979    +  promoter       SV40 promoter: SV40 enhancer and early promoter
   3018..3036    -  promoter       T7 promoter: promoter for bacteriophage T7 RNA polymerase
   3074..3090    -  protein_bind   lac operator: The lac repressor binds to the lac operator to inhibit transcription in E. coli. This inhibition can be relieved by adding lactose or isopropyl-β-D-thiogalactopyranoside (IPTG). lac repressor encoded by lacI
   3098..3128    -  promoter       lac promoter: promoter for the E. coli lac operon
   3143..3164    -  protein_bind   CAP binding site: CAP binding activates transcription in the presence of cAMP. E. coli catabolite activator protein
   3177..3269    -  CDS            lacI (fragment): lac repressor; lacI; The lac repressor binds to the lac operator to inhibit transcription in E. coli. This inhibition can be relieved by adding lactose or isopropyl-β-D-thiogalactopyranoside (IPTG).
   3452..4040    -  rep_origin     ori: high-copy-number ColE1/pMB1/pBR322/pUC origin of replication
   4211..5071    -  CDS            AmpR: β-lactamase; bla; confers resistance to ampicillin, carbenicillin, and related antibiotics
   5072..5176    -  promoter       AmpR promoter: bla
   5203..5631    +  rep_origin     f1 ori (sequence partly withheld): f1 bacteriophage origin of replication; arrow indicates direction of (+) strand synthesis
   5662..5816    -  CDS            lacZα (fragment): LacZα fragment of β-galactosidase; lacZ fragment
   5976..6355    +  enhancer       CMV enhancer: human cytomegalovirus immediate early enhancer
   6357..6556    +  promoter       CMV promoter: human cytomegalovirus (CMV) immediate early promoter
   6611..6634    -  misc_feature   MCS (fragment): pUC18/19 multiple cloning site
>Addgene plasmid #12207 | pCMV6M-Pak1 P13A | addgene full sequence | sequence record 160084 | Addgene NGS Result
ATGGAACAGAAACTCATCTCTGAAGAGGATCTGTCTAGAGGATCCATGTCAAATAACGGCCTAGACATTC
AAGACAAGCCGGCAGCCCCTCCGATGAGAAATACCAGCACTATGATTGGAGCCGGCAGCAAAGATGCTGG
AACCCTAAACCATGGTTCTAAACCTCTGCCTCCAAACCCAGAGGAGAAGAAAAAGAAGGACCGATTTTAC
CGATCCATTTTACCTGGAGATAAAACAAATAAAAAGAAAGAGAAAGAGCGGCCAGAGATTTCTCTCCCTT
CAGATTTTGAACACACAATTCATGTCGGTTTTGATGCTGTCACAGGGGAGTTTACGGGAATGCCAGAGCA
GTGGGCCCGCTTGCTTCAGACATCAAATATCACTAAGTCGGAGCAGAAGAAAAACCCGCAGGCTGTTCTG
GATGTGTTGGAGTTTTACAACTCGAAGAAGACATCCAACAGCCAGAAATACATGAGCTTTACAGATAAGT
CAGCTGAGGATTACAATTCTTCTAATGCCTTGAATGTGAAGGCTGTGTCTGAGACTCCTGCAGTGCCACC
AGTTTCAGAAGATGAGGATGATGATGATGATGATGCTACCCCACCACCAGTGATTGCTCCACGCCCAGAG
CACACAAAATCTGTATACACACGGTCTGTGATTGAACCACTTCCTGTCACTCCAACTCGGGACGTGGCTA
CATCTCCCATTTCACCTACTGAAAATAACACCACTCCACCAGATGCTTTGACCCGGAATACTGAGAAGCA
GAAGAAGAAGCCTAAAATGTCTGATGAGGAGATCTTGGAGAAATTACGAAGCATAGTGAGTGTGGGCGAT
CCTAAGAAGAAATATACACGGTTTGAGAAGATTGGACAAGGTGCTTCAGGCACCGTGTACACAGCAATGG
ATGTGGCCACAGGACAGGAGGTGGCCATTAAGCAGATGAATCTTCAGCAGCAGCCCAAGAAAGAGCTGAT
TATTAATGAGATCCTGGTCATGAGGGAAAACAAGAACCCAAACATTGTGAATTACTTGGACAGTTACCTC
GTGGGAGATGAGCTGTGGGTTGTTATGGAATACTTGGCTGGAGGCTCCTTGACAGATATGGTGACAGAAA
CTTGCATGGATGAAGGCCAAATTGCAGCTGTGTGCCGTGAGTGTCTGCAGGCTCTGGAGTTCTTGCATTC
GAACCAGGTCATTCACAGAGACATCAAGAGTGACAATATTCTGTTGGGAATGGATAGCTCTGTCAAGCTA
ACTGACTTTGGATTCTGTGCACAGATAACCCCAGAGCAGAGCAAACGGAGCACCATGGTAGGAACCCCAT
ACTGGATGGCACCAGAGGTTGTGACACGAAAGGCCTATGGGCCCAAGGTTGACATCTGGTCCCTGGGCAT
CATGGCCATCGAAATGATTGAAGGGGAGCCTCCATACCTCAATGAAAACCCTCTGAGAGCCTTGTACCTC
ATTGCCACCAATGGGACCCCAGAACTTCAGAACCCAGAGAAGCTGTCAGCTATCTTCCGGGACTTTCTGA
ACCGCTGTCTCGAGATGGATGTGGAGAAGAGAGGTTCAGCTAAAGAGCTGATACAGCATCAATTCCTGAA
GATTGCCAAGCCCCTCTCCAGCCTCACTCCACTGATTGCTGCAGCTAAGGAGGCAACAAAGAACAATCAC
TAAAACCACACTCACCCCAGCCTCATTGTGCCAAGCCTTCTGTGAGATAAATGCACATTTCAGAAATTCC
AACTCCTGATGCCCTCTTCTCCTTGCCTTGCTTCTCCCATTTCCTGATCTAGCACTCCTCAAGACTTTGA
TCCTTGGAAACCGTGTGTCCAGCATTGAAGAGAACTGCAACTGAATGACTAATCAGATGATGGCCATTTC
TAAATAAGGAATTTCCTCCCAATTCATGGATATGAGGGTGGTTTATGATTAAGGGTTTATATAAATAAAT
GTTTCTAGTCTTCCGGGCCTTCGTGGCCTCGAGGAATTCCGTGGCATCCCTGTGACCCCTCCCCAGTGCC
TCTCCTGGCCCTGGAAGTTGCCACTCCAGTGCCCACCAGCCTTGTCCTAATAAAATTAAGTTGCATCATT
TTGTCTGACTAGGTGTCCTTCTATAATATTATGGGGTGGAGGGGGGTGGTATGGAGCAAGGGGCAAGTTG
GGAAGACAACCTGTAGGGCCTGCGGGGTCTATTGGGAACCAAGCTGGAGTGCAGTGGCACAATCTTGGCT
CACTGCAATCTCCGCCTCCTGGGTTCAAGCGATTCTCCTGCCTCAGCCTCCCGAGTTGTTGGGATTCCAG
GCATGCATGACCAGGCTCAGCTAATTTTTGTTTTTTTGGTAGAGACGGGGTTTCACCATATTGGCCAGGC
TGGTCTCCAACTCCTAATCTCAGGTGATCTACCCACCTTGGCCTCCCAAATTGCTGGGATTACAGGCGTG
AACCACTGCTCCCTTCCCTGTCCTTCTGATTTTAAAATAACTATACCAGCAGGAGGACGTCCAGACACAG
CATAGGCTACCTGGCCATGCCCAACCGGTGGGACATTTGAGTTGCTTGCTTGGCACTGTCCTCTCATGCG
TTGGGTCCACTCAGTAGATGCCTGTTGAATTGGGTACGCGGCCAGCTTGGCTGTGGAATGTGTGTCAGTT
AGGGTGTGGAAAGTCCCCAGGCTCCCCAGCAGGCAGAAGTATGCAAAGCATGCATCTCAATTAGTCAGCA
ACCAGGTGTGGAAAGTCCCCAGGCTCCCCAGCAGGCAGAAGTATGCAAAGCATGCATCTCAATTAGTCAG
CAACCATAGTCCCGCCCCTAACTCCGCCCATCCCGCCCCTAACTCCGCCCAGTTCCGCCCATTCTCCGCC
CCATGGCTGACTAATTTTTTTTATTTATGCAGAGGCCGAGGCCGCCTCGGCCTCTGAGCTATTCCAGAAG
TAGTGAGGAGGCTTTTTTGGAGGCCTAGGCTTTTGCAAAAAGCTCCTCGAGGAACTGAAAAACCAGAAAG
TTAATTCCCTATAGTGAGTCGTATTAAATTCGTAATCATGTCATAGCTGTTTCCTGTGTGAAATTGTTAT
CCGCTCACAATTCCACACAACATACGAGCCGGAAGCATAAAGTGTAAAGCCTGGGGTGCCTAATGAGTGA
GCTAACTCACATTAATTGCGTTGCGCTCACTGCCCGCTTTCCAGTCGGGAAACCTGTCGTGCCAGCTGCA
TTAATGAATCGGCCAACGCGCGGGGAGAGGCGGTTTGCGTATTGGGCGCTCTTCCGCTTCCTCGCTCACT
GACTCGCTGCGCTCGGTCGTTCGGCTGCGGCGAGCGGTATCAGCTCACTCAAAGGCGGTAATACGGTTAT
CCACAGAATCAGGGGATAACGCAGGAAAGAACATGTGAGCAAAAGGCCAGCAAAAGGCCAGGAACCGTAA
AAAGGCCGCGTTGCTGGCGTTTTTCCATAGGCTCCGCCCCCCTGACGAGCATCACAAAAATCGACGCTCA
AGTCAGAGGTGGCGAAACCCGACAGGACTATAAAGATACCAGGCGTTTCCCCCTGGAAGCTCCCTCGTGC
GCTCTCCTGTTCCGACCCTGCCGCTTACCGGATACCTGTCCGCCTTTCTCCCTTCGGGAAGCGTGGCGCT
TTCTCATAGCTCACGCTGTAGGTATCTCAGTTCGGTGTAGGTCGTTCGCTCCAAGCTGGGCTGTGTGCAC
GAACCCCCCGTTCAGCCCGACCGCTGCGCCTTATCCGGTAACTATCGTCTTGAGTCCAACCCGGTAAGAC
ACGACTTATCGCCACTGGCAGCAGCCACTGGTAACAGGATTAGCAGAGCGAGGTATGTAGGCGGTGCTAC
AGAGTTCTTGAAGTGGTGGCCTAACTACGGCTACACTAGAAGAACAGTATTTGGTATCTGCGCTCTGCTG
AAGCCAGTTACCTTCGGAAAAAGAGTTGGTAGCTCTTGATCCGGCAAACAAACCACCGCTGGTAGCGGTG
GTTTTTTTGTTTGCAAGCAGCAGATTACGCGCAGAAAAAAAGGATCTCAAGAAGATCCTTTGATCTTTTC
TACGGGGTCTGACGCTCAGTGGAACGAAAACTCACGTTAAGGGATTTTGGTCATGAGATTATCAAAAAGG
ATCTTCACCTAGATCCTTTTAAATTAAAAATGAAGTTTTAAATCAATCTAAAGTATATATGAGTAAACTT
GGTCTGACAGTTACCAATGCTTAATCAGTGAGGCACCTATCTCAGCGATCTGTCTATTTCGTTCATCCAT
AGTTGCCTGACTCCCCGTCGTGTAGATAACTACGATACGGGAGGGCTTACCATCTGGCCCCAGTGCTGCA
ATGATACCGCGAGACCCACGCTCACCGGCTCCAGATTTATCAGCAATAAACCAGCCAGCCGGAAGGGCCG
AGCGCAGAAGTGGTCCTGCAACTTTATCCGCCTCCATCCAGTCTATTAATTGTTGCCGGGAAGCTAGAGT
AAGTAGTTCGCCAGTTAATAGTTTGCGCAACGTTGTTGCCATTGCTACAGGCATCGTGGTGTCACGCTCG
TCGTTTGGTATGGCTTCATTCAGCTCCGGTTCCCAACGATCAAGGCGAGTTACATGATCCCCCATGTTGT
GCAAAAAAGCGGTTAGCTCCTTCGGTCCTCCGATCGTTGTCAGAAGTAAGTTGGCCGCAGTGTTATCACT
CATGGTTATGGCAGCACTGCATAATTCTCTTACTGTCATGCCATCCGTAAGATGCTTTTCTGTGACTGGT
GAGTACTCAACCAAGTCATTCTGAGAATAGTGTATGCGGCGACCGAGTTGCTCTTGCCCGGCGTCAATAC
GGGATAATACCGCGCCACATAGCAGAACTTTAAAAGTGCTCATCATTGGAAAACGTTCTTCGGGGCGAAA
ACTCTCAAGGATCTTACCGCTGTTGAGATCCAGTTCGATGTAACCCACTCGTGCACCCAACTGATCTTCA
GCATCTTTTACTTTCACCAGCGTTTCTGGGTGAGCAAAAACAGGAAGGCAAAATGCCGCAAAAAAGGGAA
TAAGGGCGACACGGAAATGTTGAATACTCATACTCTTCCTTTTTCAATATTATTGAAGCATTTATCAGGG
TTATTGTCTCATGAGCGGATACATATTTGAATGTATTTAGAAAAATAAACAAATAGGGGTTCCGCGCACA
TTTCCCCGAAAAGTGCCACCTG
[124 nt withheld, positions 5203-5326]
C
[91 nt withheld, positions 5328-5418]
A
[49 nt withheld, positions 5420-5468]
CCTTTGACGTTGGAGTCCACGTTCTTT
[37 nt withheld, positions 5496-5532]
ACCCTATCTCGGTCTATTCTTTTGATTTATAAGGGATTTTGCCGATTTCGGCCTATTGGTTAAAAAATGA
GCTGATTTAACAAAAATTTAACGCGAATTTTAACAAAATATTAACGCTTACAATTTCCATTCGCCATTCA
GGCTGCGCAACTGTTGGGAAGGGCGATCGGTGCGGGCCTCTTCGCTATTACGCCAGCTGGCGAAAGGGGG
ATGTGCTGCAAGGCGATTAAGTTGGGTAACGCCAGGGTTTTCCCAGTCACGACGTTGTAAAACGACGGCC
AGTGCCAAGCTGATCTATACATTGAATCAATATTGGCAATTAGCCATATTAGTCATTGGTTATATAGCAT
AAATCAATATTGGCTATTGGCCATTGCATACGTTGTATCTATATCATAATATGTACATTTATATTGGCTC
ATGTCCAATATGACCGCCATGTTGACATTGATTATTGACTAGTTATTAATAGTAATCAATTACGGGGTCA
TTAGTTCATAGCCCATATATGGAGTTCCGCGTTACATAACTTACGGTAAATGGCCCGCCTGGCTGACCGC
CCAACGACCCCCGCCCATTGACGTCAATAATGACGTATGTTCCCATAGTAACGCCAATAGGGACTTTCCA
TTGACGTCAATGGGTGGAGTATTTACGGTAAACTGCCCACTTGGCAGTACATCAAGTGTATCATATGCCA
AGTCCGCCCCCTATTGACGTCAATGACGGTAAATGGCCCGCCTGGCATTATGCCCAGTACATGACCTTAC
GGGACTTTCCTACTTGGCAGTACATCTACGTATTAGTCATCGCTATTACCATGGTGATGCGGTTTTGGCA
GTACACCAATGGGCGTGGATAGCGGTTTGACTCACGGGGATTTCCAAGTCTCCACCCCATTGACGTCAAT
GGGAGTTTGTTTTGGCACCAAAATCAACGGGACTTTCCAAAATGTCGTAATAACCCCGCCCCGTTGACGC
AAATGGGCGGTAGGCGTGTACGGTGGGAGGTCTATATAAGCAGAGCTCGTTTAGTGAACCGTCAGAATTA
ATTCAGATCTGCTAGCACGCGTATCGATAAGCTTGCATGCCTGCAGGTCGAC
