>Addgene plasmid #12207 | pCMV6M-Pak1 P13A | addgene partial sequence | sequence record 18832 | 12207 with CMV-F
AGCTCGTTTAGTGAACCGTCAGAATTAATTCAGATCTGCTAGCACGCGTATCGATAAGCTTGCATGCCTG
CAGGTCGACATGGAACAGAAACTCATCTCTGAAGAGGATCTGTCTAGAGGATCCATGTCAAATAACGGCC
TAGACATTCAAGACAAGCCGGCAGCCCCTCCGATGAGAAATACCAGCACTATGATTGGAGCCGGCAGCAA
AGATGCTGGAACCCTAAACCATGGTTCTAAACCTCTGCCTCCAAACCCAGAGGAGAAGAAAAAGAAGGAC
CGATTTTACCGATCCATTTTACCTGGAGATAAAACAAATAAAAAGAAAGAGAAAGAGCGGCCAGAGATTT
CTCTCCCTTCAGATTTTGAACACACAATTCATGTCGGTTTTGATGCTGTCACAGGGGAGTTTACGGGAAT
GCCAGAGCAGTGGGCCCGCTTGCTTCAGACATCAAATATCACTAAGTCGGAGCAGAAGAAAAACCCGCAG
GCTGTTCTGGATGTGTTGGAGTTTTACAACTCGAAGAAGACATCCAACAGCCAGAAATACATGAGCTTTA
CAGATAAGTCAGCTGAGGATTACAATTCTTCTAATGCCTTGAATGTGAAGGCTGTGTCTGAGACTCCTGC
AGTGCCACCAGTTTCAGAAGATGAGGATGATGATGATGATGATGCTACCCCACCACCAGTGATTGCTCCA
CGCCCAGAGCACACAAAATCTGTATACACACGG
